>Addgene plasmid #183295 | CROP_C9_Puro_FYN | addgene full sequence | sequence record 362632 | Addgene NGS Result
TGTGGAATTGTGAGCGGATAACAATTTCACACAGGAAACAGCTATGACCATGATTACGCCAAGCGCGCAA
TTAACCCTCACTAAAGGGAACAAAAGCTGGAGCTGCAAGCTTAATGTAGTCTTATGCAATACTCTTGTAG
TCTTGCAACATGGTAACGATGAGTTAGCAACATGCCTTACAAGGAGAGAAAAAGCACCGTGCATGCCGAT
TGGTGGAAGTAAGGTGGTACGATCGTGCCTTATTAGGAAGGCAACAGACGGGTCTGACATGGATTGGACG
AACCACTGAATTGCCGCATTGCAGAGATATTGTATTTAAGTGCCTAGCTCGATACATAAACGGGTCTCTC
TGGTTAGACCAGATCTGAGCCTGGGAGCTCTCTGGCTAACTAGGGAACCCACTGCTTAAGCCTCAATAAA
GCTTGCCTTGAGTGCTTCAAGTAGTGTGTGCCCGTCTGTTGTGTGACTCTGGTAACTAGAGATCCCTCAG
ACCCTTTTAGTCAGTGTGGAAAATCTCTAGCAGTGGCGCCCGAACAGGGACTTGAAAGCGAAAGGGAAAC
CAGAGGAGCTCTCTCGACGCAGGACTCGGCTTGCTGAAGCGCGCACGGCAAGAGGCGAGGGGCGGCGACT
GGTGAGTACGCCAAAAATTTTGACTAGCGGAGGCTAGAAGGAGAGAGATGGGTGCGAGAGCGTCAGTATT
AAGCGGGGGAGAATTAGATCGCGATGGGAAAAAATTCGGTTAAGGCCAGGGGGAAAGAAAAAATATAAAT
TAAAACATATAGTATGGGCAAGCAGGGAGCTAGAACGATTCGCAGTTAATCCTGGCCTGTTAGAAACATC
AGAAGGCTGTAGACAAATACTGGGACAGCTACAACCATCCCTTCAGACAGGATCAGAAGAACTTAGATCA
TTATATAATACAGTAGCAACCCTCTATTGTGTGCATCAAAGGATAGAGATAAAAGACACCAAGGAAGCTT
TAGACAAGATAGAGGAAGAGCAAAACAAAAGTAAGACCACCGCACAGCAAGCGGCCGCTGATCTTCAGAC
CTGGAGGAGGAGATATGAGGGACAATTGGAGAAGTGAATTATATAAATATAAAGTAGTAAAAATTGAACC
ATTAGGAGTAGCACCCACCAAGGCAAAGAGAAGAGTGGTGCAGAGAGAAAAAAGAGCAGTGGGAATAGGA
GCTTTGTTCCTTGGGTTCTTGGGAGCAGCAGGAAGCACTATGGGCGCAGCGTCAATGACGCTGACGGTAC
AGGCCAGACAATTATTGTCTGGTATAGTGCAGCAGCAGAACAATTTGCTGAGGGCTATTGAGGCGCAACA
GCATCTGTTGCAACTCACAGTCTGGGGCATCAAGCAGCTCCAGGCAAGAATCCTGGCTGTGGAAAGATAC
CTAAAGGATCAACAGCTCCTGGGGATTTGGGGTTGCTCTGGAAAACTCATTTGCACCACTGCTGTGCCTT
GGAATGCTAGTTGGAGTAATAAATCTCTGGAACAGATTTGGAATCACACGACCTGGATGGAGTGGGACAG
AGAAATTAACAATTACACAAGCTTAATACACTCCTTAATTGAAGAATCGCAAAACCAGCAAGAAAAGAAT
GAACAAGAATTATTGGAATTAGATAAATGGGCAAGTTTGTGGAATTGGTTTAACATAACAAATTGGCTGT
GGTATATAAAATTATTCATAATGATAGTAGGAGGCTTGGTAGGTTTAAGAATAGTTTTTGCTGTACTTTC
TATAGTGAATAGAGTTAGGCAGGGATATTCACCATTATCGTTTCAGAATCTTGAGACAAATGGCAGTATT
CATCCACAATTTTAAAAGAAAAGGGGGGATTGGGGGGTACAGTGCAGGGGAAAGAATAGTAGACATAATA
GCAACAGACATACAAACTAAAGAATTACAAAAACAAATTACAAAAATTCAAAATTTTCGGGTTTATTACA
GGGACAGCAGAGATCCACTTTGGCGCCGGCTCGAGGGGGCCCGGGTGCAAAGATGGATAAAGTTTTAAAC
AGAGAGGAATCTTTGCAGCTAATGGACCTTCTAGGTCTTGAAAGGAGTGGGAATTGGCTCCGTAGGTCTT
GAAAGGAGTGGGAATTGGCTCCGGTGCCCGTCAGTGGGCAGAGCGCACATCGCCCACAGTCCCCGAGAAG
TTGGGGGGAGGGGTCGGCAATTGATCCGGTGCCTAGAGAAGGTGGCGCGGGGTAAACTGGGAAAGTGATG
TCGTGTACTGGCTCCGCCTTTTTCCCGAGGGTGGGGGAGAACCGTATATAAGTGCAGTAGTCGCCGTGAA
CGTTCTTTTTCGCAACGGGTTTGCCGCCAGAACACAGGACCGGTTCTAGAGCGCTGCCACCATGGACAAG
AAGTACAGCATCGGCCTGGACATCGGCACCAACTCTGTGGGCTGGGCCGTGATCACCGACGAGTACAAGG
TGCCCAGCAAGAAATTCAAGGTGCTGGGCAACACCGACCGGCACAGCATCAAGAAGAACCTGATCGGAGC
CCTGCTGTTCGACAGCGGCGAAACAGCCGAGGCCACCCGGCTGAAGAGAACCGCCAGAAGAAGATACACC
AGACGGAAGAACCGGATCTGCTATCTGCAAGAGATCTTCAGCAACGAGATGGCCAAGGTGGACGACAGCT
TCTTCCACAGACTGGAAGAGTCCTTCCTGGTGGAAGAGGATAAGAAGCACGAGCGGCACCCCATCTTCGG
CAACATCGTGGACGAGGTGGCCTACCACGAGAAGTACCCCACCATCTACCACCTGAGAAAGAAACTGGTG
GACAGCACCGACAAGGCCGACCTGCGGCTGATCTATCTGGCCCTGGCCCACATGATCAAGTTCCGGGGCC
ACTTCCTGATCGAGGGCGACCTGAACCCCGACAACAGCGACGTGGACAAGCTGTTCATCCAGCTGGTGCA
GACCTACAACCAGCTGTTCGAGGAAAACCCCATCAACGCCAGCGGCGTGGACGCCAAGGCCATCCTGTCT
GCCAGACTGAGCAAGAGCAGACGGCTGGAAAATCTGATCGCCCAGCTGCCCGGCGAGAAGAAGAATGGCC
TGTTCGGAAACCTGATTGCCCTGAGCCTGGGCCTGACCCCCAACTTCAAGAGCAACTTCGACCTGGCCGA
GGATGCCAAACTGCAGCTGAGCAAGGACACCTACGACGACGACCTGGACAACCTGCTGGCCCAGATCGGC
GACCAGTACGCCGACCTGTTTCTGGCCGCCAAGAACCTGTCCGACGCCATCCTGCTGAGCGACATCCTGA
GAGTGAACACCGAGATCACCAAGGCCCCCCTGAGCGCCTCTATGATCAAGAGATACGACGAGCACCACCA
GGACCTGACCCTGCTGAAAGCTCTCGTGCGGCAGCAGCTGCCTGAGAAGTACAAAGAGATTTTCTTCGAC
CAGAGCAAGAACGGCTACGCCGGCTACATTGACGGCGGAGCCAGCCAGGAAGAGTTCTACAAGTTCATCA
AGCCCATCCTGGAAAAGATGGACGGCACCGAGGAACTGCTCGTGAAGCTGAACAGAGAGGACCTGCTGCG
GAAGCAGCGGACCTTCGACAACGGCAGCATCCCCCACCAGATCCACCTGGGAGAGCTGCACGCCATTCTG
CGGCGGCAGGAAGATTTTTACCCATTCCTGAAGGACAACCGGGAAAAGATCGAGAAGATCCTGACCTTCC
GCATCCCCTACTACGTGGGCCCTCTGGCCAGGGGAAACAGCAGATTCGCCTGGATGACCAGAAAGAGCGA
GGAAACCATCACCCCCTGGAACTTCGAGGAAGTGGTGGACAAGGGCGCTTCCGCCCAGAGCTTCATCGAG
CGGATGACCAACTTCGATAAGAACCTGCCCAACGAGAAGGTGCTGCCCAAGCACAGCCTGCTGTACGAGT
ACTTCACCGTGTATAACGAGCTGACCAAAGTGAAATACGTGACCGAGGGAATGAGAAAGCCCGCCTTCCT
GAGCGGCGAGCAGAAAAAGGCCATCGTGGACCTGCTGTTCAAGACCAACCGGAAAGTGACCGTGAAGCAG
CTGAAAGAGGACTACTTCAAGAAAATCGAGTGCTTCGACTCCGTGGAAATCTCCGGCGTGGAAGATCGGT
TCAACGCCTCCCTGGGCACATACCACGATCTGCTGAAAATTATCAAGGACAAGGACTTCCTGGACAATGA
GGAAAACGAGGACATTCTGGAAGATATCGTGCTGACCCTGACACTGTTTGAGGACAGAGAGATGATCGAG
GAACGGCTGAAAACCTATGCCCACCTGTTCGACGACAAAGTGATGAAGCAGCTGAAGCGGCGGAGATACA
CCGGCTGGGGCAGGCTGAGCCGGAAGCTGATCAACGGCATCCGGGACAAGCAGTCCGGCAAGACAATCCT
GGATTTCCTGAAGTCCGACGGCTTCGCCAACAGAAACTTCATGCAGCTGATCCACGACGACAGCCTGACC
TTTAAAGAGGACATCCAGAAAGCCCAGGTGTCCGGCCAGGGCGATAGCCTGCACGAGCACATTGCCAATC
TGGCCGGCAGCCCCGCCATTAAGAAGGGCATCCTGCAGACAGTGAAGGTGGTGGACGAGCTCGTGAAAGT
GATGGGCCGGCACAAGCCCGAGAACATCGTGATCGAAATGGCCAGAGAGAACCAGACCACCCAGAAGGGA
CAGAAGAACAGCCGCGAGAGAATGAAGCGGATCGAAGAGGGCATCAAAGAGCTGGGCAGCCAGATCCTGA
AAGAACACCCCGTGGAAAACACCCAGCTGCAGAACGAGAAGCTGTACCTGTACTACCTGCAGAATGGGCG
GGATATGTACGTGGACCAGGAACTGGACATCAACCGGCTGTCCGACTACGATGTGGACCATATCGTGCCT
CAGAGCTTTCTGAAGGACGACTCCATCGACAACAAGGTGCTGACCAGAAGCGACAAGAACCGGGGCAAGA
GCGACAACGTGCCCTCCGAAGAGGTCGTGAAGAAGATGAAGAACTACTGGCGGCAGCTGCTGAACGCCAA
GCTGATTACCCAGAGAAAGTTCGACAATCTGACCAAGGCCGAGAGAGGCGGCCTGAGCGAACTGGATAAG
GCCGGCTTCATCAAGAGACAGCTGGTGGAAACCCGGCAGATCACAAAGCACGTGGCACAGATCCTGGACT
CCCGGATGAACACTAAGTACGACGAGAATGACAAGCTGATCCGGGAAGTGAAAGTGATCACCCTGAAGTC
CAAGCTGGTGTCCGATTTCCGGAAGGATTTCCAGTTTTACAAAGTGCGCGAGATCAACAACTACCACCAC
GCCCACGACGCCTACCTGAACGCCGTCGTGGGAACCGCCCTGATCAAAAAGTACCCTAAGCTGGAAAGCG
AGTTCGTGTACGGCGACTACAAGGTGTACGACGTGCGGAAGATGATCGCCAAGAGCGAGCAGGAAATCGG
CAAGGCTACCGCCAAGTACTTCTTCTACAGCAACATCATGAACTTTTTCAAGACCGAGATTACCCTGGCC
AACGGCGAGATCCGGAAGCGGCCTCTGATCGAGACAAACGGCGAAACCGGGGAGATCGTGTGGGATAAGG
GCCGGGATTTTGCCACCGTGCGGAAAGTGCTGAGCATGCCCCAAGTGAATATCGTGAAAAAGACCGAGGT
GCAGACAGGCGGCTTCAGCAAAGAGTCTATCCTGCCCAAGAGGAACAGCGATAAGCTGATCGCCAGAAAG
AAGGACTGGGACCCTAAGAAGTACGGCGGCTTCGACAGCCCCACCGTGGCCTATTCTGTGCTGGTGGTGG
CCAAAGTGGAAAAGGGCAAGTCCAAGAAACTGAAGAGTGTGAAAGAGCTGCTGGGGATCACCATCATGGA
AAGAAGCAGCTTCGAGAAGAATCCCATCGACTTTCTGGAAGCCAAGGGCTACAAAGAAGTGAAAAAGGAC
CTGATCATCAAGCTGCCTAAGTACTCCCTGTTCGAGCTGGAAAACGGCCGGAAGAGAATGCTGGCCTCTG
CCGGCGAACTGCAGAAGGGAAACGAACTGGCCCTGCCCTCCAAATATGTGAACTTCCTGTACCTGGCCAG
CCACTATGAGAAGCTGAAGGGCTCCCCCGAGGATAATGAGCAGAAACAGCTGTTTGTGGAACAGCACAAG
CACTACCTGGACGAGATCATCGAGCAGATCAGCGAGTTCTCCAAGAGAGTGATCCTGGCCGACGCTAATC
TGGACAAAGTGCTGTCCGCCTACAACAAGCACCGGGATAAGCCCATCAGAGAGCAGGCCGAGAATATCAT
CCACCTGTTTACCCTGACCAATCTGGGAGCCCCTGCCGCCTTCAAGTACTTTGACACCACCATCGACCGG
AAGAGGTACACCAGCACCAAAGAGGTGCTGGACGCCACCCTGATCCACCAGAGCATCACCGGCCTGTACG
AGACACGGATCGACCTGTCTCAGCTGGGAGGCGACAAGCGACCTGCCGCCACAAAGAAGGCTGGACAGGC
TAAGAAGAAGAAAGATTACAAAGACGATGACGATAAGGGATCCGGCGCAACAAACTTCTCTCTGCTGAAA
CAAGCCGGAGATGTCGAAGAGAATCCTGGACCGATGACCGAGTACAAGCCCACGGTGCGCCTCGCCACCC
GCGACGACGTCCCCAGGGCCGTACGCACCCTCGCCGCCGCGTTCGCCGACTACCCCGCCACGCGCCACAC
CGTCGATCCGGACCGCCACATCGAGCGGGTCACCGAGCTGCAAGAACTCTTCCTCACGCGCGTCGGGCTC
GACATCGGCAAGGTGTGGGTCGCGGACGACGGCGCCGCCGTGGCGGTCTGGACCACGCCGGAGAGCGTCG
AAGCGGGGGCGGTGTTCGCCGAGATCGGCCCGCGCATGGCCGAGTTGAGCGGTTCCCGGCTGGCCGCGCA
GCAACAGATGGAAGGCCTCCTGGCGCCGCACCGGCCCAAGGAGCCCGCGTGGTTCCTGGCCACCGTCGGA
GTCTCGCCCGACCACCAGGGCAAGGGTCTGGGCAGCGCCGTCGTGCTCCCCGGAGTGGAGGCGGCCGAGC
GCGCCGGGGTGCCCGCCTTCCTGGAGACCTCCGCGCCCCGCAACCTCCCCTTCTACGAGCGGCTCGGCTT
CACCGTCACCGCCGACGTCGAGGTGCCCGAAGGACCGCGCACCTGGTGCATGACCCGCAAGCCCGGTGCC
TGAACGCGTTAAGTCGACAATCAACCTCTGGATTACAAAATTTGTGAAAGATTGACTGGTATTCTTAACT
ATGTTGCTCCTTTTACGCTATGTGGATACGCTGCTTTAATGCCTTTGTATCATGCTATTGCTTCCCGTAT
GGCTTTCATTTTCTCCTCCTTGTATAAATCCTGGTTGCTGTCTCTTTATGAGGAGTTGTGGCCCGTTGTC
AGGCAACGTGGCGTGGTGTGCACTGTGTTTGCTGACGCAACCCCCACTGGTTGGGGCATTGCCACCACCT
GTCAGCTCCTTTCCGGGACTTTCGCTTTCCCCCTCCCTATTGCCACGGCGGAACTCATCGCCGCCTGCCT
TGCCCGCTGCTGGACAGGGGCTCGGCTGTTGGGCACTGACAATTCCGTGGTGTTGTCGGGGAAATCATCG
TCCTTTCCTTGGCTGCTCGCCTGTGTTGCCACCTGGATTCTGCGCGGGACGTCCTTCTGCTACGTCCCTT
CGGCCCTCAATCCAGCGGACCTTCCTTCCCGCGGCCTGCTGCCGGCTCTGCGGCCTCTTCCGCGTCTTCG
CCTTCGCCCTCAGACGAGTCGGATCTCCCTTTGGGCCGCCTCCCCGCGTCGACTTTAAGACCAATGACTT
ACAAGGCAGCTGTAGATCTTAGCCACTTTTTAAAAGAAAAGGGGGGACTGGAAGGGCTAATTCACTCCCA
ACGAAGACAAGATTTCACCATTATCGTTTCAGACCCACCTCCCAACCCCGAGGGGACCCAGAGAGGGCCT
ATTTCCCATGATTCCTTCATATTTGCATATACGATACAAGGCTGTTAGAGAGATAATTAGAATTAATTTG
ACTGTAAACACAAAGATATTAGTACAAAATACGTGACGTAGAAAGTAATAATTTCTTGGGTAGTTTGCAG
TTTTAAAATTATGTTTTAAAATGGACTATCATATGCTTACCGTAACTTGAAAGTATTTCGATTTCTTGGC
TTTATATATCTTGTGGAAAGGACGAAACACCGTTGTCCTTTGGAAACCCAAGGTTTTAGAGCTAGAAATA
GCAAGTTAAAATAAGGCTAGTCCGTTATCAACTTGAAAAAGTGGCACCGAGTCGGTGCTTTTTTAAGCTT
GGCGTAACTAGATCTTGAGACACTGCTTTTTGCTTGTACTGGGTCTCTCTGGTTAGACCAGATCTGAGCC
TGGGAGCTCTCTGGCTAACTAGGGAACCCACTGCTTAAGCCTCAATAAAGCTTGCCTTGAGTGCTTCAAG
TAGTGTGTGCCCGTCTGTTGTGTGACTCTGGTAACTAGAGATCCCTCAGACCCTTTTAGTCAGTGTGGAA
AATCTCTAGCAGTACGTATAGTAGTTCATGTCATCTTATTATTCAGTATTTATAACTTGCAAAGAAATGA
ATATCAGAGAGTGAGAGGAACTTGTTTATTGCAGCTTATAATGGTTACAAATAAAGCAATAGCATCACAA
ATTTCACAAATAAAGCATTTTTTTCACTGCATTCTAGTTGTGGTTTGTCCAAACTCATCAATGTATCTTA
TCATGTCTGGCTCTAGCTATCCCGCCCCTAACTCCGCCCATCCCGCCCCTAACTCCGCCCAGTTCCGCCC
ATTCTCCGCCCCATGGCTGACTAATTTTTTTTATTTATGCAGAGGCCGAGGCCGCCTCGGCCTCTGAGCT
ATTCCAGAAGTAGTGAGGAGGCTTTTTTGGAGGCCTAGGGACGTACCCAATTCGCCCTATAGTGAGTCGT
ATTACGCGCGCTCACTGGCCGTCGTTTTACAACGTCGTGACTGGGAAAACCCTGGCGTTACCCAACTTAA
TCGCCTTGCAGCACATCCCCCTTTCGCCAGCTGGCGTAATAGCGAAGAGGCCCGCACCGATCGCCCTTCC
CAACAGTTGCGCAGCCTGAATGGCGAATGGG
[124 nt withheld, positions 9132-9255]
C
[91 nt withheld, positions 9257-9347]
A
[49 nt withheld, positions 9349-9397]
CCTTTGACGTTGGAGTCCACGTTCTTT
[37 nt withheld, positions 9425-9461]
ACCCTATCTCGGTCTATTCTTTTGATTTATAAGGGATTTTGCCGATTTCGGCCTATTGGTTAAAAAATGA
GCTGATTTAACAAAAATTTAACGCGAATTTTAACAAAATATTAACGCTTACAATTTAGGTGGCACTTTTC
GGGGAAATGTGCGCGGAACCCCTATTTGTTTATTTTTCTAAATACATTCAAATATGTATCCGCTCATGAG
ACAATAACCCTGATAAATGCTTCAATAATATTGAAAAAGGAAGAGTATGAGTATTCAACATTTCCGTGTC
GCCCTTATTCCCTTTTTTGCGGCATTTTGCCTTCCTGTTTTTGCTCACCCAGAAACGCTGGTGAAAGTAA
AAGATGCTGAAGATCAGTTGGGTGCACGAGTGGGTTACATCGAACTGGATCTCAACAGCGGTAAGATCCT
TGAGAGTTTTCGCCCCGAAGAACGTTTTCCAATGATGAGCACTTTTAAAGTTCTGCTATGTGGCGCGGTA
TTATCCCGTATTGACGCCGGGCAAGAGCAACTCGGTCGCCGCATACACTATTCTCAGAATGACTTGGTTG
AGTACTCACCAGTCACAGAAAAGCATCTTACGGATGGCATGACAGTAAGAGAATTATGCAGTGCTGCCAT
AACCATGAGTGATAACACTGCGGCCAACTTACTTCTGACAACGATCGGAGGACCGAAGGAGCTAACCGCT
TTTTTGCACAACATGGGGGATCATGTAACTCGCCTTGATCGTTGGGAACCGGAGCTGAATGAAGCCATAC
CAAACGACGAGCGTGACACCACGATGCCTGTAGCAATGGCAACAACGTTGCGCAAACTATTAACTGGCGA
ACTACTTACTCTAGCTTCCCGGCAACAATTAATAGACTGGATGGAGGCGGATAAAGTTGCAGGACCACTT
CTGCGCTCGGCCCTTCCGGCTGGCTGGTTTATTGCTGATAAATCTGGAGCCGGTGAGCGTGGGTCTCGCG
GTATCATTGCAGCACTGGGGCCAGATGGTAAGCCCTCCCGTATCGTAGTTATCTACACGACGGGGAGTCA
GGCAACTATGGATGAACGAAATAGACAGATCGCTGAGATAGGTGCCTCACTGATTAAGCATTGGTAACTG
TCAGACCAAGTTTACTCATATATACTTTAGATTGATTTAAAACTTCATTTTTAATTTAAAAGGATCTAGG
TGAAGATCCTTTTTGATAATCTCATGACCAAAATCCCTTAACGTGAGTTTTCGTTCCACTGAGCGTCAGA
CCCCGTAGAAAAGATCAAAGGATCTTCTTGAGATCCTTTTTTTCTGCGCGTAATCTGCTGCTTGCAAACA
AAAAAACCACCGCTACCAGCGGTGGTTTGTTTGCCGGATCAAGAGCTACCAACTCTTTTTCCGAAGGTAA
CTGGCTTCAGCAGAGCGCAGATACCAAATACTGTTCTTCTAGTGTAGCCGTAGTTAGGCCACCACTTCAA
GAACTCTGTAGCACCGCCTACATACCTCGCTCTGCTAATCCTGTTACCAGTGGCTGCTGCCAGTGGCGAT
AAGTCGTGTCTTACCGGGTTGGACTCAAGACGATAGTTACCGGATAAGGCGCAGCGGTCGGGCTGAACGG
GGGGTTCGTGCACACAGCCCAGCTTGGAGCGAACGACCTACACCGAACTGAGATACCTACAGCGTGAGCT
ATGAGAAAGCGCCACGCTTCCCGAAGGGAGAAAGGCGGACAGGTATCCGGTAAGCGGCAGGGTCGGAACA
GGAGAGCGCACGAGGGAGCTTCCAGGGGGAAACGCCTGGTATCTTTATAGTCCTGTCGGGTTTCGCCACC
TCTGACTTGAGCGTCGATTTTTGTGATGCTCGTCAGGGGGGCGGAGCCTATGGAAAAACGCCAGCAACGC
GGCCTTTTTACGGTTCCTGGCCTTTTGCTGGCCTTTTGCTCACATGTTCTTTCCTGCGTTATCCCCTGAT
TCTGTGGATAACCGTATTACCGCCTTTGAGTGAGCTGATACCGCTCGCCGCAGCCGAACGACCGAGCGCA
GCGAGTCAGTGAGCGAGGAAGCGGAAGAGCGCCCAATACGCAAACCGCCTCTCCCCGCGCGTTGGCCGAT
TCATTAATGCAGCTGGCACGACAGGTTTCCCGACTGGAAAGCGGGCAGTGAGCGCAACGCAATTAATGTG
AGTTAGCTCACTCATTAGGCACCCCAGGCTTTACACTTTATGCTTCCGGCTCGTATGTTG
Features (pLannotate 1.2.2; 30 found; start..end, strand, type, name):
      4..26      +  protein_bind   lac operator (fragment): The lac repressor binds to the lac operator to inhibit transcription in E. coli. This inhibition can be relieved by adding lactose or isopropyl-β-D-thiogalactopyranoside (IPTG). lac repressor encoded by lacI
     69..87      +  promoter       T3 promoter: promoter for bacteriophage T3 RNA polymerase
    115..341     +  promoter       RSV promoter: Rous sarcoma virus enhancer/promoter
    342..522     +  LTR            5' LTR (truncated): truncated 5' long terminal repeat (LTR) from HIV-1
    569..694     +  misc_feature   HIV-1 Ψ: packaging signal of human immunodeficiency virus type 1
    678..1041    +  CDS            HIV-1 gag (fragment): gag protein from human immunodeficiency virus 1; gag
   1187..1420    +  misc_feature   RRE: The Rev response element (RRE) of HIV-1 allows for Rev-dependent mRNA export from the nucleus to the cytoplasm.
   1830..1947    +  misc_feature   cPPT/CTS: central polypurine tract and central termination sequence of HIV-1
   2013..2079    +  CDS            small t antigen (fragment): SV40 (simian virus 40) small t antigen
   2093..2110    +  CDS            small t antigen (fragment): SV40 (simian virus 40) small t antigen
   2136..2347    +  promoter       EF-1α core promoter: core promoter for human elongation factor EF-1α
   2372..6475    +  CDS            Cas9: Cas9 (Csn1) endonuclease from the Streptococcus pyogenes Type II CRISPR/Cas system generates RNA-guided double strand breaks in DNA
   6614..7213    +  CDS            PuroR (fragment): puromycin N-acetyltransferase; pac from Streptomyces; confers resistance to puromycin
   7229..7817    +  misc_feature   WPRE: woodchuck hepatitis virus posttranscriptional regulatory element
   7813..7923    +  CDS            nef (fragment): NEF_HV1LA - Experimental evidence at protein level: Swiss-Prot protein existence level 1. Extracellular Nef protein targets CD4(+) T-lymphocytes for apoptosis by interacting with CXCR4 surface receptors. From Human immunodeficiency virus type 1 group M subtype B (isolate Lai) (HIV-1).
   7943..7969    +  CDS            Rev (fragment): human immunodeficiency virus 1 (HIV-1) Rev protein; rev; enhances nuclear export of unspliced and incompletely spliced viral mRNAs
   7973..8213    +  promoter       U6 promoter: RNA polymerase III promoter for human U6 snRNA
   8243..8318    +  misc_RNA       gRNA scaffold: guide RNA scaffold for the Streptococcus pyogenes CRISPR/Cas9 system
   8371..8551    +  LTR            5' LTR (truncated): truncated 5' long terminal repeat (LTR) from HIV-1
   8629..8750    +  polyA_signal   SV40 poly(A) signal: SV40 polyadenylation signal
   8790..8925    +  rep_origin     SV40 ori: SV40 origin of replication
   8946..8964    -  promoter       T7 promoter: promoter for bacteriophage T7 RNA polymerase
   8972..9127    +  CDS            lacZα (fragment): LacZα fragment of β-galactosidase; lacZ fragment
   9132..9560    +  rep_origin     f1 ori (sequence partly withheld): f1 bacteriophage origin of replication; arrow indicates direction of (+) strand synthesis
   9613..9717    +  promoter       AmpR promoter: bla
   9718..10578   +  CDS            AmpR: β-lactamase; bla; confers resistance to ampicillin, carbenicillin, and related antibiotics
  10749..11337   +  rep_origin     ori: high-copy-number ColE1/pMB1/pBR322/pUC origin of replication
  11520..11612   +  CDS            lacI (fragment): lac repressor; lacI; The lac repressor binds to the lac operator to inhibit transcription in E. coli. This inhibition can be relieved by adding lactose or isopropyl-β-D-thiogalactopyranoside (IPTG).
  11625..11646   +  protein_bind   CAP binding site: CAP binding activates transcription in the presence of cAMP. E. coli catabolite activator protein
  11661..11691   +  promoter       lac promoter: promoter for the E. coli lac operon
