[The description below was written by a language model from this plasmid's Addgene catalogue record and pLannotate feature annotations shown in this document.]
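Description:
CROP_C9_Puro_FYN is an all-in-one lentiviral CRISPR knockout plasmid built on the CROPseq backbone, carrying both Streptococcus pyogenes Cas9 and a single guide RNA directed against the FYN gene. It is propagated in E. coli as a high-copy plasmid through a ColE1/pUC-type origin with ampicillin selection (AmpR under its own bla promoter). The backbone also carries an f1 origin, an SV40 origin and residual lac/T3/T7 cloning-vector elements. The guide was introduced by Gibson cloning, and the insert is recorded as synthetic.

The viral portion has a third-generation layout. An RSV promoter drives a truncated HIV-1 5' LTR, followed by the Ψ packaging signal with a partial gag sequence, the Rev response element for Rev-dependent export of the genomic RNA, and the cPPT/CTS. Within this frame, an EF-1α core promoter drives Cas9, followed by a puromycin N-acetyltransferase coding sequence for selection of transduced mammalian cells, then a WPRE to boost transcript expression. The feature table does not annotate the element linking Cas9 to PuroR, so how they are co-expressed is not stated.

As is characteristic of CROPseq designs, the human U6 promoter, guide and SpCas9 gRNA scaffold sit downstream of the WPRE, immediately before the second annotated truncated LTR, in the 3' LTR region. This placement allows the guide cassette to be copied during reverse transcription and included in the polyadenylated Pol II transcript, so guide identity can be read from mRNA. An SV40 poly(A) signal follows the LTR. The construct is intended for FYN knockout in transduced cells, and the associated work concerns screening cancer vulnerabilities in engineered ex vivo cultures.
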