Addgene plasmid #183295: CROP_C9_Puro_FYN
Purpose: All-in-One CRISPRko system with a guide RNA that targets FYN gene
Depositing lab: Prashant Mali. Depositing organization: University of California, San Diego (UCSD). Publication: Integrated genome and tissue engineering enables screening of cancer vulnerabilities in physiologically relevant perfusable ex vivo cultures. Hu M, Lei XY, Larson JD, McAlonis M, Ford K, McDonald D, Mach K, Rusert JM, Wechsler-Reya RJ, Mali P. Biomaterials. 2022 Jan;280:121276. doi: 10.1016/j.biomaterials.2021.121276. Epub 2021 Dec 2. PubMed 34890975.
Backbone
  Vector backbone: CROPseq
  Vector type: Lentiviral
Growth in bacteria
  Bacterial resistance: Ampicillin, 100 μg/mL
  Growth temperature: 37°C
  Growth strain: NEB Stable
  Copy number: High Copy
Gene/Insert
  Gene/Insert name: FYN
  gRNA/shRNA sequence: TTGTCCTTTGGAAACCCAAG
  Species: Synthetic
  Cloning method: Gibson Cloning
Terms and licenses: Academic/Nonprofit Terms; Industry Terms: Not Available to Industry
How to cite: CROP_C9_Puro_FYN was a gift from Prashant Mali (Addgene plasmid # 183295 ; http://n2t.net/addgene:183295 ; RRID:Addgene_183295)
